Addgene plasmid #171817: pCRISPaint-mScarlet-F-Ova-BlastR [M1G]
Purpose: Universal donor plasmid for CRISPitope method encoding mScarlet fluorescent protein, FLAG tag, Ovalbumin CD8+ T cell epitope [AA: 257-264 (SIINFEKL)] and blasticidin resistance cassette [p.M1G]
Depositing lab: Michael Hoelzel. Depositing organization: Universitaetsklinikum Bonn. Publication: Adoptive T Cell Therapy Targeting Different Gene Products Reveals Diverse and Context-Dependent Immune Evasion in Melanoma. Effern M, Glodde N, Braun M, Liebing J, Boll HN, Yong M, Bawden E, Hinze D, van den Boorn-Konijnenberg D, Daoud M, Aymans P, Landsberg J, Smyth MJ, Flatz L, Tuting T, Bald T, Gebhardt T, Holzel M. Immunity. 2020 Sep 15;53(3):564-580.e9. doi: 10.1016/j.immuni.2020.07.007. Epub 2020 Aug 3. PubMed 32750334.
Backbone
  Vector backbone: pCRISPaint
  Backbone manufacturer: Based on plasmids published by Schmid-Burgk et al. 2016 (DOI: 10.1038/ncomms12338)
  Backbone size w/o insert (bp): 2577
  Total vector size (bp): 3837
  Vector type: Gene tagging
  Selectable markers: Blasticidin
Growth in bacteria
  Bacterial resistance: Ampicillin, 100 μg/mL
  Growth temperature: 37°C
  Growth strain: DH5alpha
  Copy number: High Copy
Gene/Insert
  Gene/Insert name: mScarlet-F-Ova-T2A-BlastR
  Species: Synthetic; Discosoma sp., Gallus gallus, Bacillus cereus
  Insert size (bp): 1260
  Mutation: BlastR: Changed Methionin 1 to Glycine.
  Cloning method: Restriction Enzyme; 5′ cloning site Unknown (unknown if destroyed); 3′ cloning site Unknown (unknown if destroyed)
  Sequencing primers: 5′ CGATAGTACTAACATACGCTCTCCA; 3′ CTCCCCCTGAACCTGAAAC
Terms and licenses: Academic/Nonprofit Terms; Industry Terms: Not Available to Industry
How to cite: pCRISPaint-mScarlet-F-Ova-BlastR [M1G] was a gift from Michael Hoelzel (Addgene plasmid # 171817 ; http://n2t.net/addgene:171817 ; RRID:Addgene_171817)
