[The description below was written by a language model from this plasmid's Addgene catalogue record and pLannotate feature annotations shown in this document.]
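Description:
pCRISPaint-mScarlet-F-Ova-BlastR [M1G] is a 3.8 kb universal donor plasmid for the CRISPitope gene-tagging method, built on the pCRISPaint backbone. It is a small, high-copy bacterial plasmid carrying a ColE1/pUC-type origin and a β-lactamase gene for ampicillin selection in E. coli. It has no origin or viral elements for maintenance in mammalian cells, consistent with its role as a transfected donor that is integrated into a genomic target site.

The 1.26 kb synthetic insert is a single promoterless reading frame: the red fluorescent protein mScarlet, a FLAG epitope tag, and the ovalbumin CD8+ T cell epitope SIINFEKL (residues 257-264), followed by a T2A self-cleaving peptide and the Bacillus cereus blasticidin S deaminase gene (bsr), with an SV40 polyadenylation signal annotated downstream. No eukaryotic promoter is annotated. Instead, a synthetic poly(A) signal and an RNA polymerase II pause site sit upstream of the cassette, elements generally used to suppress read-through transcription from the backbone. The first methionine of the blasticidin resistance gene is changed to glycine (M1G), removing its own start codon. Resistance should therefore depend on translation continuing from the upstream tag, which favours selection of in-frame integrations into an expressed gene.

When inserted at the end of an endogenous coding sequence, the cassette yields a fusion protein that is fluorescent, FLAG-detectable and presents a model T cell epitope, while T2A releases the resistance protein separately. The associated work used this to compare T cell targeting of different gene products in melanoma. Short PuroR, large T antigen and TcR fragments in the annotation appear to be residual or incidental matches rather than functional genes.
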