Features (pLannotate 1.2.2; 12 found; start..end, strand, type, name):
      1..49      +  polyA_signal   poly(A) signal: synthetic polyadenylation signal
     63..154     +  misc_feature   pause site: RNA polymerase II transcriptional pause signal from the human α2 globin gene
    227..919     +  CDS            mScarlet: mScarlet is a basic (constitutively fluorescent) red fluorescent protein published in 2016, derived from synthetic construct. It has moderate acid sensitivity.
    932..952     +  CDS            FLAG (fragment): FLAG® epitope tag, followed by an enterokinase cleavage site
   1067..1483    +  CDS            bsr: BSR_BACCE - Experimental evidence at protein level: Swiss-Prot protein existence level 1. Catalyzes the deamination of the cytosine moiety of the antibiotics blasticidin S, cytomycin and acetylblasticidin S. From Bacillus cereus.
   1487..1520    +  CDS            PuroR (fragment): puromycin N-acetyltransferase; pac from Streptomyces alboniger; confers resistance to puromycin
   1545..1666    -  polyA_signal   SV40 poly(A) signal: SV40 polyadenylation signal
   1689..1757    -  CDS            large T antigen (fragment): large T antigen from SV40 (simian virus 40)
   1773..1905    +  CDS            TcR (fragment): tetracycline efflux protein; tet; confers resistance to tetracycline
   2085..2673    -  rep_origin     ori: high-copy-number ColE1/pMB1/pBR322/pUC origin of replication
   2873..3733    -  CDS            AmpR: β-lactamase confers resistance to ampicillin, carbenicillin, and related antibiotics
   3734..3775    -  promoter       AmpR promoter (fragment): bla
>Addgene plasmid #171817 | pCRISPaint-mScarlet-F-Ova-BlastR [M1G] | addgene full sequence | sequence record 338126 | Addgene NGS Result
AATAAAATATCTTTATTTTCATTACATCTGTGTGTTGGTTTTTTGTGTGAATCGATAGTACTAACATACG
CTCTCCATCAAAACAAAACGAAACAAAACAAACTAGCAAAATAGGCTGTCCCCAGTGCAAGTGCAGGTGC
CAGAACATTTCTCTTAATGATAGCTAGGATCGCTAGCGGGCCAGTACCCAAAAAGCGGGGGGTCTGGTGG
CAGTGGAGGGGGATCCGTGAGCAAGGGCGAGGCAGTGATCAAGGAGTTCATGCGGTTCAAGGTGCACATG
GAGGGCTCCATGAACGGCCACGAGTTCGAGATCGAGGGCGAGGGCGAGGGCCGCCCCTACGAGGGCACCC
AGACCGCCAAGCTGAAGGTGACCAAGGGTGGCCCCCTGCCCTTCTCCTGGGACATCCTGTCCCCTCAGTT
CATGTACGGCTCCAGGGCCTTCACCAAGCACCCCGCCGACATCCCCGACTACTATAAGCAGTCCTTCCCC
GAGGGCTTCAAGTGGGAGCGCGTGATGAACTTCGAGGACGGCGGCGCCGTGACCGTGACCCAGGACACCT
CCCTGGAGGACGGCACCCTGATCTACAAGGTGAAGCTCCGCGGCACCAACTTCCCTCCTGACGGCCCCGT
AATGCAGAAGAAGACAATGGGCTGGGAAGCGTCCACCGAGCGGTTGTACCCCGAGGACGGCGTGCTGAAG
GGCGACATTAAGATGGCCCTGCGCCTGAAGGACGGCGGCCGCTACCTGGCGGACTTCAAGACCACCTACA
AGGCCAAGAAGCCCGTGCAGATGCCCGGCGCCTACAACGTCGACCGCAAGTTGGACATCACCTCCCACAA
CGAGGACTACACCGTGGTGGAACAGTACGAACGCTCCGAGGGCCGCCACTCCACCGGCGGCATGGACGAG
CTGTACAAGGGCAGCGGCGACTACAAGGACGACGACGACAAGCGCAGCGGCAAGTTCAGCATCATCAACT
TCGAGAAGCTGGTGTACAAGGGATCCGGAGAGGGCAGAGGAAGTCTGCTAACATGCGGTGACGTCGAGGA
GAATCCTGGCCCAGGGAAGACCTTCAACATCTCTCAGCAGGATCTGGAGCTGGTGGAGGTCGCCACTGAG
AAGATCACCATGCTCTATGAGGACAACAAGCACCATGTCGGGGCGGCCATCAGGACCAAGACTGGGGAGA
TCATCTCTGCTGTCCACATTGAGGCCTACATTGGCAGGGTCACTGTCTGTGCTGAAGCCATTGCCATTGG
GTCTGCTGTGAGCAACGGGCAGAAGGACTTTGACACCATTGTGGCTGTCAGGCACCCCTACTCTGATGAG
GTGGACAGATCCATCAGGGTGGTCAGCCCCTGTGGCATGTGCAGAGAGCTCATCTCTGACTATGCTCCTG
ACTGCTTTGTGCTCATTGAGATGAATGGCAAGCTGGTCAAAACCACCATTGAGGAACTCATCCCCCTCAA
GTACACCAGGAACTAACACCTGGTGCATGACCCGCAAGCCCGGTGCCTGAGCGGCCCGCTTCGAGCAGAC
ATGATAAGATACATTGATGAGTTTGGACAAACCACAACTAGAATGCAGTGAAAAAAATGCTTTATTTGTG
AAATTTGTGATGCTATTGCTTTATTTGTAACCATTATAAGCTGCAATAAACAAGTTAACAACAACAATTG
CATTCATTTTATGTTTCAGGTTCAGGGGGAGGTGTGGGAGGTTTTTTAAAGCAAGTAAAACCTCTACAAA
TGTGGTAAAATCGATAAGGATCCGTCGACCGATGCCCTTGAGAGCCTTCAACCCAGTCAGCTCCTTCCGG
TGGGCGCGGGGCATGACTATCGTCGCCGCACTTATGACTGTCTTCTTTATCATGCAACTCGTAGGACAGG
TGCCGGCAGCGCTCTTCCGCTTCCTCGCTCACTGACTCGCTGCGCTCGGTCGTTCGGCTGCGGCGAGCGG
TATCAGCTCACTCAAAGGCGGTAATACGGTTATCCACAGAATCAGGGGATAACGCAGGAAAGAACATGTG
AGCAAAAGGCCAGCAAAAGGCCAGGAACCGTAAAAAGGCCGCGTTGCTGGCGTTTTTCCATAGGCTCCGC
CCCCCTGACGAGCATCACAAAAATCGACGCTCAAGTCAGAGGTGGCGAAACCCGACAGGACTATAAAGAT
ACCAGGCGTTTCCCCCTGGAAGCTCCCTCGTGCGCTCTCCTGTTCCGACCCTGCCGCTTACCGGATACCT
GTCCGCCTTTCTCCCTTCGGGAAGCGTGGCGCTTTCTCATAGCTCACGCTGTAGGTATCTCAGTTCGGTG
TAGGTCGTTCGCTCCAAGCTGGGCTGTGTGCACGAACCCCCCGTTCAGCCCGACCGCTGCGCCTTATCCG
GTAACTATCGTCTTGAGTCCAACCCGGTAAGACACGACTTATCGCCACTGGCAGCAGCCACTGGTAACAG
GATTAGCAGAGCGAGGTATGTAGGCGGTGCTACAGAGTTCTTGAAGTGGTGGCCTAACTACGGCTACACT
AGAAGAACAGTATTTGGTATCTGCGCTCTGCTGAAGCCAGTTACCTTCGGAAAAAGAGTTGGTAGCTCTT
GATCCGGCAAACAAACCACCGCTGGTAGCGGTGGTTTTTTTGTTTGCAAGCAGCAGATTACGCGCAGAAA
AAAAGGATCTCAAGAAGATCCTTTGATCTTTTCTACGGGGTCTGACGCTCAGTGGAACGAAAACTCACGT
TAAGGGATTTTGGTCATGAGATTATCAAAAAGGATCTTCACCTAGATCCTTTTAAATTAAAAATGAAGTT
TTAAATCAATCTAAAGTATATATGAGTAAACTTGGTCTGACAGCGGCCGCAAATGCTAAACCACTGCAGT
GGTTACCAGTGCTTGATCAGTGAGGCACCGATCTCAGCGATCTGCCTATTTCGTTCGTCCATAGTGGCCT
GACTCCCCGTCGTGTAGATCACTACGATTCGTGAGGGCTTACCATCAGGCCCCAGCGCAGCAATGATGCC
GCGAGAGCCGCGTTCACCGGCCCCCGATTTGTCAGCAATGAACCAGCCAGCAGGGAGGGCCGAGCGAAGA
AGTGGTCCTGCTACTTTGTCCGCCTCCATCCAGTCTATGAGCTGCTGTCGTGATGCTAGAGTAAGAAGTT
CGCCAGTGAGTAGTTTCCGAAGAGTTGTGGCCATTGCTACTGGCATCGTGGTATCACGCTCGTCGTTCGG
TATGGCTTCGTTCAACTCTGGTTCCCAGCGGTCAAGCCGGGTCACATGATCACCCATATTATGAAGAAAT
GCAGTCAGCTCCTTAGGGCCTCCGATCGTTGTCAGAAGTAAGTTGGCCGCGGTGTTGTCGCTCATGGTAA
TGGCAGCACTACACAATTCTCTTACCGTCATGCCATCCGTAAGATGCTTTTCCGTGACCGGCGAGTACTC
AACCAAGTCGTTTTGTGAGTAGTGTATACGGCGACCAAGCTGCTCTTGCCCGGCGTCTATACGGGACAAC
ACCGCGCCACATAGCAGTACTTTGAAAGTGCTCATCATCGGGAATCGTTCTTCGGGGCGGAAAGACTCAA
GGATCTTGCCGCTATTGAGATCCAGTTCGATATAGCCCACTCTTGCACCCAGTTGATCTTCAGCATCTTT
TACTTTCACCAGCGTTTCGGGGTGTGCAAAAACAGGCAAGCAAAATGCCGCAAAGAAGGGAATGAGTGCG
ACACGAAAATGTTGGATGCTCATACTCGTCCTTTTTCAATATTATTGAAGCATTTATCAGAGTTACTAGT
ACGTCTCTCAAGGATAAGTAAGTAATATTAAGGTACGGGAGGTATTGGACAGGCCGC
